>Addgene plasmid #222622 | pHIV(T9)-DERA-sgresis | addgene full sequence | sequence record 440849 | Addgene NGS Result
CCACAACCATGGGCACCACCCTGGACGACACGGCTTACCGATACCGCACCAGTGTCCCTGGGGACGCCGA
GGCCATCGAGGCACTGGATGGGTCCTTCACCACCGACACCGTCTTCCGCGTCACCGCCACCGGGGACGGC
TTCACCCTGCGGGAGGTGCCGGTGGACCCGCCCCTGACCAAGGTGTTCCCCGACGACGAATCGGACGACG
AATCGGACGACGGGGAGGACGGCGACCCGGACTCCCGGACGTTCGTCGCGTACGGGGACGACGGCGACCT
GGCGGGCTTCGTGGTCGTCTCGTACTCCGGCTGGAACCGCCGGCTGACCGTCGAGGACATTGAGGTAGCA
CCCGAGCACAGGGGACACGGGGTGGGACGGGCATTGATGGGACTGGCTACCGAGTTCGCCAGAGAACGGG
GAGCTGGTCATCTTTGGCTCGAAGTCACCAACGTCAACGCACCGGCGATCCACGCTTACCGGCGGATGGG
GTTCACCCTCTGCGGCCTGGACACCGCCCTGTACGACGGCACCGCCTCGGACGGCGAGCAGGCGCTCTAC
ATGTCCATGCCCTGCCCCGGCAGTGGCGAGGGCAGAGGAAGTCTGCTAACATGCGGTGACGTCGAGGAGA
ATCCTGGCCCAATGAAGCGCTTCCTCTTCCTCCTACTCACCATCAGCCTCCTGGTTATGGTACAGATACA
AACTGGACTCTCAGGACAAAACGACACCAGCCAAACCAGCAGCCCCTCAGCATCCAGCAACATAAGCGGA
GGCATTTTCCTTTTCTTCGTGGCTAATGCCATAATCCACCTCTTCTGCTTCAGTTGAGGCGCGCCAAATT
TATCGATACCGTCGACTTCGATCGAGACCTAGAAAAACATGGAGCAATCACAAGTAGCAATACAGCAGCT
ACCAATGCTGATTGTGCCTGGCTAGAAGCACAAGAGGAGGAGGAGGTGGGTTTTCCAGTCACACCTCAGG
TACCTTTAAGACCAATGACTTACAAGGCAGCTGTAGATCTTAGCCACTTTTTAAAAGAAAAGGGGGGACT
GGAAGGGCTAATTCACTCCCAACGAAGACAAGATATCCTTGATCTGTGGATCTACCACACACAAGGCTAC
TTCCCTGATTGGCAGAACTACACACCAGGGCCAGGGATCAGATATCCACTGACCTTTGGATGGTGCTACA
AGCTAGTACCAGTTGAGCAAGAGAAGGTAGAAGAAGCCAATGAAGGAGAGAACACCCGCTTGTTACACCC
TGTGAGCCTGCATGGGATGGATGACCCGGAGAGAGAAGTATTAGAGTGGAGGTTTGACAGCCGCCTAGCA
TTTCATCACATGGCCCGAGAGCTGCATCCGGACTGTACTGGGTCTCTCTGGTTAGACCAGATCTGAGCCT
GGGAGCTCTCTGGCTAACTAGGGAACCCACTGCTTAAGCCTCAATAAAGCTTGCCTTGAGTGCTTCAAGT
AGTGTGTGCCCGTCTGTTGTGTGACTCTGGTAACTAGAGATCCCTCAGACCCTTTTAGTCAGTGTGGAAA
ATCTCTAGCAGCATGTGAGCAAAAGGCCAGCAAAAGGCCAGGAACCGTAAAAAGGCCGCGTTGCTGGCGT
TTTTCCATAGGCTCCGCCCCCCTGACGAGCATCACAAAAATCGACGCTCAAGTCAGAGGTGGCGAAACCC
GACAGGACTATAAAGATACCAGGCGTTTCCCCCTGGAAGCTCCCTCGTGCGCTCTCCTGTTCCGACCCTG
CCGCTTACCGGATACCTGTCCGCCTTTCTCCCTTCGGGAAGCGTGGCGCTTTCTCATAGCTCACGCTGTA
GGTATCTCAGTTCGGTGTAGGTCGTTCGCTCCAAGCTGGGCTGTGTGCACGAACCCCCCGTTCAGCCCGA
CCGCTGCGCCTTATCCGGTAACTATCGTCTTGAGTCCAACCCGGTAAGACACGACTTATCGCCACTGGCA
GCAGCCACTGGTAACAGGATTAGCAGAGCGAGGTATGTAGGCGGTGCTACAGAGTTCTTGAAGTGGTGGC
CTAACTACGGCTACACTAGAAGAACAGTATTTGGTATCTGCGCTCTGCTGAAGCCAGTTACCTTCGGAAA
AAGAGTTGGTAGCTCTTGATCCGGCAAACAAACCACCGCTGGTAGCGGTGGTTTTTTTGTTTGCAAGCAG
CAGATTACGCGCAGAAAAAAAGGATCTCAAGAAGATCCTTTGATCTTTTCTACGGGGTCTGACGCTCAGT
GGAACGAAAACTCACGTTAAGGGATTTTGGTCATGAGATTATCAAAAAGGATCTTCACCTAGATCCTTTT
AAATTAAAAATGAAGTTTTAAATCAATCTAAAGTATATATGAGTAAACTTGGTCTGACAGTTACCAATGC
TTAATCAGTGAGGCACCTATCTCAGCGATCTGTCTATTTCGTTCATCCATAGTTGCCTGACTCCCCGTCG
TGTAGATAACTACGATACGGGAGGGCTTACCATCTGGCCCCAGTGCTGCAATGATACCGCGAGACCCACG
CTCACCGGCTCCAGATTTATCAGCAATAAACCAGCCAGCCGGAAGGGCCGAGCGCAGAAGTGGTCCTGCA
ACTTTATCCGCCTCCATCCAGTCTATTAATTGTTGCCGGGAAGCTAGAGTAAGTAGTTCGCCAGTTAATA
GTTTGCGCAACGTTGTTGCCATTGCTACAGGCATCGTGGTGTCACGCTCGTCGTTTGGTATGGCTTCATT
CAGCTCCGGTTCCCAACGATCAAGGCGAGTTACATGATCCCCCATGTTGTGCAAAAAAGCGGTTAGCTCC
TTCGGTCCTCCGATCGTTGTCAGAAGTAAGTTGGCCGCAGTGTTATCACTCATGGTTATGGCAGCACTGC
ATAATTCTCTTACTGTCATGCCATCCGTAAGATGCTTTTCTGTGACTGGTGAGTACTCAACCAAGTCATT
CTGAGAATAGTGTATGCGGCGACCGAGTTGCTCTTGCCCGGCGTCAATACGGGATAATACCGCGCCACAT
AGCAGAACTTTAAAAGTGCTCATCATTGGAAAACGTTCTTCGGGGCGAAAACTCTCAAGGATCTTACCGC
TGTTGAGATCCAGTTCGATGTAACCCACTCGTGCACCCAACTGATCTTCAGCATCTTTTACTTTCACCAG
CGTTTCTGGGTGAGCAAAAACAGGAAGGCAAAATGCCGCAAAAAAGGGAATAAGGGCGACACGGAAATGT
TGAATACTCATACTCTTCCTTTTTCAATATTATTGAAGCATTTATCAGGGTTATTGTCTCATGAGCGGAT
ACATATTTGAATGTATTTAGAAAAATAAACAAATAGGGGTTCCGCGCACATTTCCCCGAAAAGTGCCACC
TGACGTCGACGGATCGGGAGATCTCCCGATCCCCTATGGTGCACTCTCAGTACAATCTGCTCTGATGCCG
CATAGTTAAGCCAGTATCTGCTCCCTGCTTGTGTGTTGGAGGTCGCTGAGTAGTGCGCGAGCAAAATTTA
AGCTACAACAAGGCAAGGCTTGACCGACAATTGCATGAAGAATCTGCTTAGGGTTAGGCGTTTTGCGCTG
CTTCGCGATGTACGGGCCAGATATACGCGTTGACATTGATTATTGACTAGTTATTAATAGTAATCAATTA
CGGGGTCATTAGTTCATAGCCCATATATGGAGTTCCGCGTTACATAACTTACGGTAAATGGCCCGCCTGG
CTGACCGCCCAACGACCCCCGCCCATTGACGTCAATAATGACGTATGTTCCCATAGTAACGCCAATAGGG
ACTTTCCATTGACGTCAATGGGTGGAGTATTTACGGTAAACTGCCCACTTGGCAGTACATCAAGTGTATC
ATATGCCAAGTACGCCCCCTATTGACGTCAATGACGGTAAATGGCCCGCCTGGCATTATGCCCAGTACAT
GACCTTATGGGACTTTCCTACTTGGCAGTACATCTACGTATTAGTCATCGCTATTACCATGGTGATGCGG
TTTTGGCAGTACATCAATGGGCGTGGATAGCGGTTTGACTCACGGGGATTTCCAAGTCTCCACCCCATTG
ACGTCAATGGGAGTTTGTTTTGGCACCAAAATCAACGGGACTTTCCAAAATGTCGTAACAACTCCGCCCC
ATTGACGCAAATGGGCGGTAGGCGTGTACGGTGGGAGGTCTATATAAGCAGCGCGTTTTGCCTGTACTGG
GTCTCTCTGGTTAGACCAGATCTGAGCCTGGGAGCTCTCTGGCTAACTAGGGAACCCACTGCTTAAGCCT
CAATAAAGCTTGCCTTGAGTGCTTCAAGTAGTGTGTGCCCGTCTGTTGTGTGACTCTGGTAACTAGAGAT
CCCTCAGACCCTTTTAGTCAGTGTGGAAAATCTCTAGCAGTGGCGCCCGAACAGGGACTTGAAAGCGAAA
GGGAAACCAGAGGAGCTCTCTCGACGCAGGACTCGGCTTGCTGAAGCGCGCACGGCAAGAGGCGAGGGGC
GGCGACTGGTGAGTACGCCAAAAATTTTGACTAGCGGAGGCTAGAAGGAGAGAGATGGGTGCGAGAGCGT
CAGTATTAAGCGGGGGAGAATTAGATCGCGATGGGAAAAAATTCGGTTAAGGCCAGGGGGAAAGAAAAAA
TATAAATTAAAACATATAGTATGGGCAAGCAGGGAGCTAGAACGATTCGCAGTTAATCCTGGCCTGTTAG
AAACATCAGAAGGCTGTAGACAAATACTGGGACAGCTACAACCATCCCTTCAGACAGGATCAGAAGAACT
TAGATCATTATATAATACAGTAGCAACCCTCTATTGTGTGCATCAAAGGATAGAGATAAAAGACACCAAG
GAAGCTTTAGACAAGATAGAGGAAGAGCAAAACAAAAGTAAGACCACCGCACAGCAAGCGGCCGGCCGCT
GATCTTCAGACCTGGAGGAGGAGATATGAGGGACAATTGGAGAAGTGAATTATATAAATATAAAGTAGTA
AAAATTGAACCATTAGGAGTAGCACCCACCAAGGCAAAGAGAAGAGTGGTGCAGAGAGAAAAAAGAGCAG
TGGGAATAGGAGCTTTGTTCCTTGGGTTCTTGGGAGCAGCAGGAAGCACTATGGGCGCAGCGTCAATGAC
GCTGACGGTACAGGCCAGACAATTATTGTCTGGTATAGTGCAGCAGCAGAACAATTTGCTGAGGGCTATT
GAGGCGCAACAGCATCTGTTGCAACTCACAGTCTGGGGCATCAAGCAGCTCCAGGCAAGAATCCTGGCTG
TGGAAAGATACCTAAAGGATCAACAGCTCCTGGGGATTTGGGGTTGCTCTGGAAAACTCATTTGCACCAC
TGCTGTGCCTTGGAATGCTAGTTGGAGTAATAAATCTCTGGAACAGATTTGGAATCACACGACCTGGATG
GAGTGGGACAGAGAAATTAACAATTACACAAGCTTAATACACTCCTTAATTGAAGAATCGCAAAACCAGC
AAGAAAAGAATGAACAAGAATTATTGGAATTAGATAAATGGGCAAGTTTGTGGAATTGGTTTAACATAAC
AAATTGGCTGTGGTATATAAAATTATTCATAATGATAGTAGGAGGCTTGGTAGGTTTAAGAATAGTTTTT
GCTGTACTTTCTATAGTGAATAGAGTTAGGCAGGGATATTCACCATTATCGTTTCAGACCCACCTCCCAA
CCCCGAGGGGACCCGACAGGCCCGAAGGAATAGAAGAAGAAGGTGGAGAGAGAGACAGAGACAGATCCAT
TCGATTAGTGAACGGATCGGCACTGCGTGCGCCAATTCTGCAGACAAATGGCAGTATTCATCCACAATTT
TAAAAGAAAAGGGGGGATTGGGGGGTACAGTGCAGGGGAAAGAATAGTAGACATAATAGCAACAGACATA
CAAACTAAAGAATTACAAAAACAAATTACAAAAATTCAAAATTTTCGGGTTTATTACAGGGACAGCAGAG
ATCCAGTTTGGTTAGTACCGGGCCCGCTCTAGCGTGAGGCTCCGGTGCCCGTCAGTGGGCAGAGCGCACA
TCGCCCACAGTCCCCGAGAAGTTGGGGGGAGGGGTCGGCAATTGAACCGGTGCCTAGAGAAGGTGGCGCG
GGGTAAACTGGGAAAGTGATGTCGTGTACTGGCTCCGCCTTTTTCCCGAGGGTGGGGGAGAACCGTACCC
CCGTGCAGTAGTCGCCGTGAACGTTCTTTTTCGCAACGGGTTTGCCGCCAGAACACAGGTAAGTGCCGTG
TGTGGTTCCCGCGGGCCTGGCCTCTTTACGGGTTATGGCCCTTGCGTGCCTTGAATTACTTCCACCTGGC
TGCAGTACGTGATTCTTGATCCCGAGCTTCGGGTTGGAAGTGGGTGGGAGAGTTCGAGGCCTTGCGCTTA
AGGAGCCCCTTCGCCTCGTGCTTGAGTTGAGGCCTGGCCTGGGCGCTGGGGCCGCCGCGTGCGAATCTGG
TGGCACCTTCGCGCCTGTCTCGCTGCTTTCGATAAGTCTCTAGCCATTTAAAATTTTTGATGACCTGCTG
CGACGCTTTTTTTCTGGCAAGATAGTCTTGTAAATGCGGGCCAAGATCTGCACACTGGTATTTCGGTTTT
TGGGGCCGCGGGCGGCGACGGGGCCCGTGCGTCCCAGCGCACATGTTCGGCGAGGCGGGGCCTGCGAGCG
CGGCCACCGAGAATCGGACGGGGGTAGTCTCAAGCTGGCCGGCCTGCTCTGGTGCCTGGCCTCGCGCCGC
CGTGTATCGCCCCGCCCTGGGCGGCAAGGCTGGCCCGGTCGGCACCAGTTGCGTGAGCGGAAAGATGGCC
GCTTCCCGGCCCTGCTGCAGGGAGCTCAAAATGGAGGACGCGGCGCTCGGGAGAGCGGGCGGGTGAGTCA
CCCACACAAAGGAAAAGGGCCTTTCCGTCCTCAGCCGTCGCTTCATGTGACTCCACGGAGTACCGGGCGC
CGTCCAGGCACCTCGATTAGTTCTCGAGCTTTTGGAGTACGTCGTCTTTAGGTTGGGGGGAGGGGTTTTA
TGCGATGGAGTTTCCCCACACTGAGTGGGTGGAGACTGAAGTTAGGCCAGCTTGGCACTTGATGTAATTC
TCCTTGGAATTTGCCCTTTTTGAGTTTGGATCTTGGTTCATTCTCAAGCCTCAGACAGTGGTTCAAAGTT
TTTTTCTTCCATTTCAGGTGTCGTGAGCGGCCGCACCATGTCCGCGCACAATCGGGGCACCGAGCTCGAC
CTTAGCTGGATCTCCAAAATACAAGTGAATCACCCGGCAGTTCTGAGGCGTGCGGAACAAATCCAGGCTC
GCAGAACCGTGAAAAAGGAGTGGCAGGCTGCTTGGCTCCTGAAAGCTGTTACCTTTATAGATCTTACTAC
ACTTTCAGGTGATGATACATCTTCAAACATTCAAAGGCTCTGTTATAAAGCCAAATACCCAATCCGGGAA
GATCTCTTAAAAGCTTTAAATATGCATGATAAAGGCATTACTACAGCCGCCGTTTGTGTTTATCCCGCCC
GGGTGTGTGATGCTGTAAAAGCACTCAAGGCTGCAGGCTGTAATATCCCTGTGGCATCAGTGGCCGCTGG
ATTTCCAGCTGGACAGACTCATTTGAAGACACGATTAGAAGAGATCAGATTGGCTGTGGAAGATGGAGCT
ACAGAAATCGACGTGGTAATTAACAGAAGCTTGGTGCTGACAGGCCAGTGGGAAGCCCTGTATGATGAGA
TTCGTCAGTTTCGCAAGGCCTGTGGGGAGGCTCATCTTAAAACTATATTAGCGACAGGAGAACTTGGAAC
TCTTACTAATGTCTATAAAGCCAGTATGATAGCAATGATGGCAGGATCAGATTTTATTAAGACCTCTACT
GGAAAAGAAACAGTAAATGCCACCTTCCCGGTAGCTATAGTAATGCTGCGGGCCATTAGAGATTTCTTCT
GGAAAACTGGAAACAAGATAGGGTTTAAACCAGCAGGAGGCATCCGCAGTGCAAAGGATTCCCTTGCTTG
GCTCTCTCTTGTAAAGGAGGAGCTTGGAGATGAGTGGCTGAAGCCAGAACTCTTTCGAATAGGTGCCAGT
ACTCTGCTCTCGGACATTGAGAGGCAGATTTACCATCATGTGACTGGAAGATATGCAGCTTATCATGATC
TTCCAATGTCTTGAGAATTCATCGACGTTAACTATTCTAGAGTACCCGGGCTAGGATCCGCCCCTCTCCC
TCCCCCCCCCCTAACGTTACTGGCCGAAGCCGCTTGGAATAAGGCCGGTGTGCGTTTGTCTATATGTTAT
TTTCCACCATATTGCCGTCTTTTGGCAATGTGAGGGCCCGGAAACCTGGCCCTGTCTTCTTGACGAGCAT
TCCTAGGGGTCTTTCCCCTCTCGCCAAAGGAATGCAAGGTCTGTTGAATGTCGTGAAGGAAGCAGTTCCT
CTGGAAGCTTCTTGAAGACAAACAACGTCTGTAGCGACCCTTTGCAGGCAGCGGAACCCCCCACCTGGCG
ACAGGTGCCTCTGCGGCCAAAAGCCACGTGTATAAGATACACCTGCAAAGGCGGCACAACCCCAGTGCCA
CGTTGTGAGTTGGATAGTTGTGGAAAGAGTCAAATGGCTCTCCTCAAGCGTATTCAACAAGGGGCTGAAG
GATGCCCAGAAGGTACCCCATTGTATGGGATCTGATCTGGGGCCTCGGTACACATGCTTTACATGTGTTT
AGTCGAGGTTAAAAAAACGTCTAGGCCCCCCGAACCACGGGGACGTGGTTTTCCTTTGAAAAACACGATG
ATAATATGG
Features (pLannotate 1.2.2; 21 found; start..end, strand, type, name):
      3..578     +  CDS            sta: STA_STRLA - Experimental evidence at protein level: Swiss-Prot protein existence level 1. Involved in resistance to streptothricin, a broad-spectrum antibiotic produced by streptomycetes. Detoxifies streptothricin via acetylation of the beta amino group of the first beta-lysyl moiety of streptothricin. From Streptomyces lavendulae.
    642..824     +  CDS            CD52: CD52_HUMAN - Also known as CDW52, HE5. Experimental evidence at protein level: Swiss-Prot protein existence level 1. May play a role in carrying and orienting carbohydrate, as well as having a more specific role. From Homo sapiens (Human).
    840..861     +  misc_feature   MCS (fragment): pBluescript multiple cloning site
    863..1363    +  CDS            nef (fragment): NEF_HV1LA - Experimental evidence at protein level: Swiss-Prot protein existence level 1. Extracellular Nef protein targets CD4(+) T-lymphocytes for apoptosis by interacting with CXCR4 surface receptors. From Human immunodeficiency virus type 1 group M subtype B (isolate Lai) (HIV-1).
   1370..1550    +  LTR            5' LTR (truncated): truncated 5' long terminal repeat (LTR) from HIV-1
   1612..2200    -  rep_origin     ori: high-copy-number ColE1/pMB1/pBR322/pUC origin of replication
   2371..3231    -  CDS            AmpR: β-lactamase; bla; confers resistance to ampicillin, carbenicillin, and related antibiotics
   3232..3336    -  promoter       AmpR promoter: bla
   3395..3447    -  misc_feature   bom (fragment): basis of mobility region from pBR322
   3602..3981    +  enhancer       CMV enhancer: human cytomegalovirus immediate early enhancer
   3982..4181    +  promoter       CMV promoter: human cytomegalovirus (CMV) immediate early promoter
   4199..4379    +  LTR            5' LTR (truncated): truncated 5' long terminal repeat (LTR) from HIV-1
   4426..4551    +  misc_feature   HIV-1 Ψ: packaging signal of human immunodeficiency virus type 1
   4535..4873    +  CDS            HIV-1 gag (fragment): gag protein from human immunodeficiency virus 1; gag
   5048..5281    +  misc_feature   RRE: The Rev response element (RRE) of HIV-1 allows for Rev-dependent mRNA export from the nucleus to the cytoplasm.
   5658..5758    +  CDS            Rev (fragment): human immunodeficiency virus 1 (HIV-1) Rev protein; rev; enhances nuclear export of unspliced and incompletely spliced viral mRNAs
   5808..5925    +  misc_feature   cPPT/CTS: central polypurine tract and central termination sequence of HIV-1
   6007..6218    +  promoter       EF-1α core promoter: core promoter for human elongation factor EF-1α
   6219..7157    +  intron         EF-1α intron A: intron upstream of the start codon of human EF-1α
   7178..8131    +  CDS            DERA: DEOC_HUMAN - Experimental evidence at protein level: Swiss-Prot protein existence level 1. Catalyzes a reversible aldol reaction between acetaldehyde and D-glyceraldehyde 3-phosphate to generate 2-deoxy-D-ribose 5- phosphate. Participates in stress granule (SG) assembly. May allow ATP production from extracellular deoxyinosine in conditions of energy deprivation. From Homo sapiens (Human).
   8181..8       +  misc_feature   IRES2 (across the origin): internal ribosome entry site (IRES) of the encephalomyocarditis virus (EMCV)
