[The description below was written by a language model from this plasmid's Addgene catalogue record and pLannotate feature annotations shown in this document.]
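Description:
pHIV(T9)-DERA-sgresis is an HIV-1-based lentiviral mammalian expression plasmid built on the pHIV-EF1aT9 backbone and designed to express an sgRNA-resistant version of human DERA (deoxyribose-phosphate aldolase). It is maintained in E. coli through a high-copy ColE1/pUC-type origin and an ampicillin resistance (β-lactamase) gene. The viral transfer cassette starts with a CMV enhancer/promoter fused to a truncated 5' LTR, which drives production of the genomic RNA in packaging cells. This is followed by the Ψ packaging signal with a partial gag region, the Rev response element for Rev-dependent nuclear export, and the cPPT/CTS element. A second truncated LTR, preceded by a nef fragment, closes the cassette.

Inside the provirus, the EF-1α core promoter with its intron A drives the DERA coding sequence. According to the record, the TATA box of this promoter was mutated (the "T9" variant) to lower transcription relative to the strong wild-type promoter, giving more moderate expression. DERA is followed by an EMCV IRES that allows translation of a streptothricin acetyltransferase gene from the same transcript, so marker expression is coupled to the weakened promoter. This marker agrees with the backbone note describing nourseothricin (NAT) resistance on the IRES, but the catalogue's selectable-marker field lists hygromycin, and no hygromycin resistance gene is annotated. A CD52 coding sequence is also annotated just downstream of the resistance gene; the record does not explain its role.

"sgRNA resistant" implies that the cDNA escapes cutting by a DERA-targeting guide, although the specific changes are not stated. The construct fits complementation or rescue experiments in Cas9-edited cells, consistent with its origin in a CRISPR screening study of DNA damage suppressors.
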