Addgene plasmid #222622: pHIV(T9)-DERA-sgresis
Purpose: Lentiviral vector that expresses sgRNA resistant DERA in mammalian cells
Depositing lab: Daniel Durocher. Depositing organization: Sinai Health System. Publication: Genome-scale mapping of DNA damage suppressors through phenotypic CRISPR-Cas9 screens. Zhao Y, Tabet D, Rubio Contreras D, Lao L, Kousholt AN, Weile J, Melo H, Hoeg L, Feng S, Cote AG, Lin ZY, Setiaputra D, Jonkers J, Gingras AC, Gomez Herreros F, Roth FP, Durocher D. Mol Cell. 2023 Aug 3;83(15):2792-2809.e9. doi: 10.1016/j.molcel.2023.06.025. Epub 2023 Jul 20. PubMed 37478847.
Backbone
  Vector backbone: pHIV-EF1aT9
  Backbone manufacturer: Ralph Scully
  Backbone size w/o insert (bp): 7808
  Total vector size (bp): 8762
  Modifications to backbone: Quick change reaction allowed mutation of the TATAbox of the EF1a promoter. This mutation (tataa>CCCCC) is reported to decrease the transcription of the strong wild type promoter (DOI 10.1007/s11693-011-9089-0). Please note that because the NAT resistance gene is on an IRES with the GOI, NAT selection should be decreased to at least half the recommended dosage.
  Vector type: Mammalian Expression, Lentiviral
  Selectable markers: Hygromycin
Growth in bacteria
  Bacterial resistance: Ampicillin, 100 μg/mL
  Growth temperature: 30°C
  Growth strain: DH5alpha
  Copy number: Unknown
Gene/Insert
  Gene/Insert name: DERA
  Species: H. sapiens (human)
  Insert size (bp): 984
  Entrez Gene: DERA (a.k.a. CGI-26, DEOC)
  Promoter: EF1a
  Cloning method: Other
  Sequencing primers: 5′ N/A
Terms and licenses: Academic/Nonprofit Terms; Industry Terms
How to cite: pHIV(T9)-DERA-sgresis was a gift from Daniel Durocher (Addgene plasmid # 222622 ; http://n2t.net/addgene:222622 ; RRID:Addgene_222622)
